Addgene plasmid #39981: pcDNA3 NT3
Depositing lab: Yves-Alain Barde. Depositing organization: University of Basel.
Backbone
  Vector backbone: pcDNA3
  Backbone manufacturer: Invitrogen
  Backbone size w/o insert (bp): 5400
  Vector type: Mammalian Expression
  Selectable markers: Neomycin (select with G418)
Growth in bacteria
  Bacterial resistance: Ampicillin, 100 μg/mL
  Growth temperature: 37°C
  Growth strain: DH5alpha
  Copy number: High Copy
Gene/Insert
  Gene/Insert name: Neurotrophin 3 (alt name: NT3)
  Species: M. musculus (mouse)
  Insert size (bp): 788
  GenBank ID: NM_008742.3 CCD520553.1
  Entrez Gene: Ntf3 (a.k.a. HDNF, NGF-2, Nt3, Ntf-3)
  Promoter: CMV
  Cloning method: Restriction Enzyme; 5′ cloning site XbaI (unknown if destroyed); 3′ cloning site XbaI (unknown if destroyed)
  Sequencing primers: 5′ CMV-F; 3′ SP6
Terms and licenses: Academic/Nonprofit Terms; Industry Terms: Not Available to Industry
How to cite: pcDNA3 NT3 was a gift from Yves-Alain Barde (Addgene plasmid # 39981 ; http://n2t.net/addgene:39981 ; RRID:Addgene_39981)
