[The description below was written by a language model from this plasmid's Addgene catalogue record.]
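Description:
pcDNA3 NT3 is a mammalian expression plasmid built on the Invitrogen pcDNA3 backbone (about 5.4 kb without insert) and carrying the mouse neurotrophin 3 gene (Ntf3, also known as NT3, NGF-2 or HDNF). The insert of roughly 788 bp is placed under control of the CMV promoter, a strong constitutive viral promoter that drives high-level transcription in most mammalian cell lines. The fragment was cloned by restriction digestion using XbaI at both the 5′ and 3′ ends. Because a single-enzyme strategy is non-directional, orientation had to be established after cloning, and the record notes that it is not known whether the flanking XbaI sites were preserved. No epitope tag, fusion partner or reporter is listed, so the construct appears to express untagged neurotrophin 3.

In bacteria the plasmid is maintained at high copy number under ampicillin selection. For mammalian work it carries a neomycin resistance marker, which allows G418 selection of stably transfected cells in addition to simple transient transfection. No feature table accompanies the entry, so other backbone elements such as the polyadenylation signal and origins of replication are not documented here, although the use of an SP6 primer for sequencing the 3′ end points to an SP6 promoter site downstream of the cloning region. The record does not state a specific application. A construct of this design is suited to overexpressing NT3, a secreted growth factor of the nerve growth factor family, in cultured mammalian cells, for example to produce the protein or to study its effects on neuronal survival and differentiation.
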