>Addgene plasmid #39981 | pcDNA3 NT3 | addgene partial sequence | sequence record 51744 | CMV-F 5'-CGCAAATGGGCGGTAGGCGTG-3'
ACTAGAGAACCCACTGCTTACTGGCTTATCGAAATTAATACGACTCACTATAGGGAGACCCAAGCTTGGT
ACCGAGCTCGGATCCACTAGTAACGGCCGCCAGTGTGCTGGAATTCTGCAGATATCCATCACACTGGCGG
CCGCTCGAGCATGCATCTAGATGTCCATCTTGTTTTATGTGATATTTCTTGCTTATCTCCGTGGCATCCA
AGGCAACAGCATGGATCAAAGGAGTTTGCCGGAAGACTCTCTCAATTCCCTCATCATCAAGCTGATCCAG
GCGGATATCTTGAAAAACAAGCTTTCCAAACAGATGGTGGATGTTAAGGAAAATTACCAGAGCACCCTGC
CCAAAGCAGAGGCACCCAGGGAACCAGAGCAGGGAGAGGCCACCAGGTCAGAGTTCCAGCCAATGATTGC
AACGGACACAGAGCTACTACGGCAACAGAGACGCTACAATTCGCCCCGGGTCCTGCTGAGTGACAGCACC
CCTTTGGAGCCCCCTCCCTTATACCTAATGGAGGATTATGTGGGCAACCCGGTGGTAGCCAATAGAACCT
CACCACGGAGGAAACGCTATGCAGAACATAAGAGTCACCGAGGAGAGTACTCAGTGTGTGACAGTGAGAG
CCTGTGGGTGACCGACAAGTCCTCAGCCATTGACATTCGGGGACACCAGGTCACAGTGCTGGGGGAGATC
AAAACCGGTAACTCTCCTGTGAAACAATATTTTTATGAAACGAGATGTAAAGAAGCCAGGCCGGTCAAAA
ACGGTTGCAGGGGGATTGATGACAAACACTGGAACTCTCAGTGCAAAACTTCGCAAACCTATGTCCGAGC
ACTGACTTCAGAAAACAACAAA
